>Addgene plasmid #182490 | Linked Free (PT)4P | addgene full sequence | sequence record 360448 | Addgene NGS Result
CCGCATCTTCTCAAATATGCTTCCCAGCCTGCTTTTCTGTAACGTTCACCCTCTACCTTAGCATCCCTTC
CCTTTGCAAATAGTCCTACTAGTTATAGTTTTTTCTCCTTGACGTTAAAGTATAGAGGTATATTAACAAT
TTTTTGTTGATACTTTTATGACATTTGAATAAGAAGTAATACAAACCGAAAATGTTGAAAGTATTAGTTA
AAGTGGTTATGCAGCTTTTGCATTTATATATCTGTTAATAGATCAAAAATCATCGCTTCGCTGATTAATT
ACCCCAGAAATAAGGCTAAAAAACTAATCGCATTATTATCCTATGGTTGTTAATTTGATTCGTTGATTTG
AAGGTTTGTGGGGCCAGGTTACTGCCAATTTTTCCTCTTCATAACCATAAAAGCTAGTATTGTAGAATCT
TTATTGTTCGGAGCAGTGCGGCGCGAGGCACATCTGCGTTTCAGGAACGCGACCGGTGAAGACCAGGACG
CACGGAGGAGAGTCTTCCGTCGGAGGGCTGTCGCCCGCTCGGCGGCTTCTAATCCGTACTTCAATATAGC
AATGAGCAGTTAAGCGTATTACTGAAAGTTCCAAAGAGAAGGTTTTTTTAGGCTAAGATAATGGGGCTCT
TTACATTTCCACAACATATAAGTAAGATTAGATATGGATATGTATATGGTGGTATTGCCATGTAATATGA
TTATTAAACTTCTTTGCGTCCATCCAAAAAAAAAAGTAAGAATTTTTGAAAATTCAATATAAGGATCCAA
AATGGCTTCAGAAAAAGAAATTAGGAGAGAGAGATTCTTGAACGTTTTCCCTAAATTAGTAGAGGAATTG
AACGCATCGCTTTTGGCTTACGGTATGCCTAAGGAAGCATGTGACTGGTATGCCCACTCATTGAACTACA
ACACTCCAGGCGGTAAGTTAAATAGAGGTTTGTCCGTTGTGGACACGTATGCTATTCTCTCCAACAAGAC
CGTTGAACAATTGGGGCAAGAAGAATACGAAAAGGTTGCTATTCTAGGTTGGTGCATTGAGTTGTTGCAG
GCTTACTTCTTGGTCGCCGATGATATGATGGACAAGTCCATTACCAGAAGAGGCCAACCATGTTGGTACA
AGGTTCCTGAAGTTGGGGAAATTGCCATCAATGACGCATTCATGTTAGAGGCTGCTATCTACAAGCTTTT
GAAATCTCACTTCAGAAACGAAAAATACTACATAGATATCACCGAATTGTTCCATGAAGTCACCTTCCAA
ACCGAATTGGGCCAATTGATGGACTTAATCACTGCACCTGAAGACAAAGTCGACTTGAGTAAGTTCTCCC
TAAAGAAGCACTCCTTCATAGTTACTTTCAAGACTGCTTACTATTCTTTCTACTTGCCTGTCGCATTGGC
TATGTACGTTGCCGGTATCACAGATGAAAAGGATTTGAAACAAGCCAGAGATGTCTTGATTCCATTGGGT
GAATATTTCCAAATTCAAGATGACTACTTAGACTGCTTCGGTACCCCAGAACAGATCGGTAAGATCGGTA
CAGATATCCAAGATAACAAATGTTCTTGGGTAATCAACAAGGCATTAGAACTTGCTTCCGCAGAACAAAG
AAAGACTTTAGACGAAAATTACGGTAAGAAGGACTCAGTCGCAGAAGCCAAATGCAAAAAGATTTTCAAT
GACTTGAAAATCGACCAGTTATACCACGAATATGAAGAGTCTGTTGCCAAGGATTTGAAGGCCAAGATCT
CCCAAGTCGACGAGTCTCGTGGCTTCAAAGCCGACGTCTTAACTGCGTTTTTGAACAAAGTTTACAAGAG
AAGCAAAAGATCTCCAACACCTACTCCCACACCAACGCCTGAGCTCATGGCTACCGCAGCAGGTCCTATC
GCAACTAACAACTCCCCACAAAACTCCAACGCTTACAGAACTCCAATCGCTCCTTCCGTACCAATTACTC
ATAAATGGTCTATAGCTGAAGATTTGACATGTATTTCCAATCCTAGTAAGCACAATAACCCTCAAACTGG
TTACAGATCATTTTCTGACGAATTATACGTTAAGTACGAAGAAAAGTTGGAAGATGTTAGAAAAGCATTA
AGAGAAGTTGAAGAAAACCCTTTGGAAGGTTTAGTTATGATAGACGCTTTGCAAAGATTGGGTATCGATT
ACCATTTCAGAGGTGAAATTGGTGCATTCTTGCAAAAGCAACAAATCATATCTTCAACTCCAGATGGTTA
CCCTGAACATGGTTTGTACGAAGTTTCAACATTGTTTAGATTCTTAAGACAAGAAGGTCACAATGTTACC
GCTGACGTCTTTAATAACTTCAAGGATAAGGAAGGTAGATTCAGATCAGAATTGTCAACAGATATTAGAG
GTTTGATGTCCTTATACGAAGCAAGTCAATTGAGAATAGAAGGTGAAGACATCTTAGATCAAGCTGCTGA
TTTCTCCAGTCAATTGTTAGGTAGATGGACAAAAGATCCTAATCATCACGAAGCCAGATTGGTTTCTAAC
ACTTTAACACATCCATACCACAAGTCATTGGCTACCTTTATGGGTCAAAAATTGTCCTACATGAACTGCA
AGGGTCCAAACTGGGACGGTGTCGATAATTTGCAAGAATTAGCTAAGATGGATTTGACTATCGTACAAAG
TATCCATCAAAAGGAAGTATTCCAAGTTTCTCAATGGTGGAAGGATACAGGTTTAGCCAATGAATTGAAA
TTGGCTAGAAACCAACCATTGAAGTGGTATATGTGGCCTATGGCCGCTTTAACCGATCCAAGATTCAGTG
AAGAAAGAGTTGAATTAACTAAGCCTATTTCTTTTATATACATCATAGATGACATCTTCGACGTCTATGG
TACCATTGAAGAATTGACCTTGTTTACTGATGCAGTTAATAGATGGGAATTGTCTGCCGTCGAACAATTA
CCAGACTACATGAAAGTATGTTTCAAGGCTTTGTACGATGTTACCAACGAAATCGCATACAAAATCTATA
AAAAGCATGGTCAAAACCCTATTGATTCCTTGCAAAAGACTTGGGCTAGTTTGTGCAATGCATTTTTAGT
TGAAGCAAAGTGGTTCGCCTCTGGTCACTTGCCAAATGCAGAAGAATACTTAAAGAACGGTATCATCTCT
TCAGGTGTTCATGTTGTCTTGGCCCACATGTTTTTCTTGTTAGGTGACGGTATTACACAAGAATCAGTTG
ATTTGGTAGATGACTATCCAGGTATTTCCACAAGTATCGCAACCATTTTGAGATTATCTGATGACTTGGG
TTCAGCCAAAGATGAAGACCAAGATGGTTATGATGGTTCTTACATCGAATGTTACATGAAGGAACATAAG
GGTTCCAGTGTCGATTCAGCCAGAGAAGAAGTAATAAGAATGATCTCCGAAGCATGGAAATGTTTGAATA
AGGAATGCTTATCACCAAACCCTTTTTCTGAATCATTCAGAATAGGTTCCTTGAATATGGCTAGAATGAT
CCCTATGATGTACTCTTACGATGACAACCATAACTTGCCAATTTTAGAAGAACACATGAAGGCAATGATC
TATAACACATCTTTATAACTCGAGATAGATTAATTTAAACAGTATATGTACAGTTTTATATATATATATA
TATATATACATATATAAAGAAACCTGTGCGTTTTTTGTATTTTCAAATACATTTAGTTTTGGCGCCACTT
CTATAAAAGGTCTCATGATATTGTTACTCTAGAGATCCCAATACAACAGATCACGTGATCTTTTTGTAAG
ATGAAGTTGAAGTAGTGTTGCACCGTGCCAATGCAGGTGGCTATTAGATTAAATATGTGATTTGTTCTAT
TAAGTTTCCTGTATAATTAATGGGGAGCGCTGATTCTCTTTTGGTACGCTTCCCATCCAGCATTTCTGTA
TCTTTCACCTTCAACCTTAGGATCTCTACCCTTGGCGAAAAGTCCTCTGCCAACAATGATGATATCTGAT
CCACCACTTACAACTTCGTCGACGGTTCTGTACTGCTGACCCAATGCATCGCCTTTGTCGTCTAAACCTA
CACCTGGGGTCATGATTAGCCAATCAAACCCTTCTTCTCTTCCTCCCATATCGTTCTGAGCAATGAACCC
AATAACGAAATCTTTATCACTCTTTGCAATATCAACGGTACCCTTAGTATATTCACCGTGTGCTAGAGAA
CCCTTGGAAGACAATTCAGCAAGCATCAATAATCCCCTTGGTTCTTTGGTGACCTCTTGCGCACCTTGTT
TCAAGCCAGCAACAATACCAGCACCAGTAACCCCGTGGGCGTTGGTGATATCAGACCATTCTGCGATACG
GTAAACGCCCGATGTATATTGTAATTTGACTGTGTTACCGATATCGGCGAATTTTCTGTCCTCAAATATC
AAGAACTTGTATTTCTCTGCCAATGCTTTCAATGGAACGACAGTACCCTCATAACTGAAATCATCCAAGA
TATCAACGTGTGTTTTCAAAAGGCAAATGTATGGACCCAACGTTTCAACAAGTTTCAATAGCTCATCAGT
CGAACGAACGTCAAGAGAAGCACACAAATTGGTCTTCTTTTCATCCATTAAACGTAAAAGTTTCGATGCA
ACCGGACTTGCATGAGTCTCAGCTCTACTGGTATATGATTTTGTGGACATGTTTTATCTTCGTTTCCTGC
AGGTTTTTGTTCTGTGCAGTTGGGTTAAGAATACTGGGCAATTTCATGTTTCTTCAACACTACATATGCG
TATATATACCAATCTAAGTCTGTGCTCCTTCCTTCGTTCTTCCTTCTGTTCGGAGATTACCGAATCAAAA
AAATTTAAATGAATTCACTGGCCGTCGTTTTACAACGTCGTGACTGGGAAAACCCTGGCGTTACCCAACT
TAATCGCCTTGCAGCACATCCCCCTTTCGCCAGCTGGCGTAATAGCGAAGAGGCCCGCACCGATCGCCCT
TCCCAACAGTTGCGCAGCCTGAATGGCGAATGGCGCCTGATGCGGTATTTTCTCCTTACGCATCTGTGCG
GTATTTCACACCGCATATGGTGCACTCTCAGTACAATCTGCTCTGATGCCGCATAGTTAAGCCAGCCCCG
ACACCCGCCAACACCCGCTGACGCGCCCTGACGGGCTTGTCTGCTCCCGGCATCCGCTTACAGACAAGCT
GTGACCGTCTCCGGGAGCTGCATGTGTCAGAGGTTTTCACCGTCATCACCGAAACGCGCGAGACGAAAGG
GCCTCGTGATACGCCTATTTTTATAGGTTAATGTCATGATAATAATGGTTTCTTAGACGTCAGGTGGCAC
TTTTCGGGGAAATGTGCGCGGAACCCCTATTTGTTTATTTTTCTAAATACATTCAAATATGTATCCGCTC
ATGAGACAATAACCCTGATAAATGCTTCAATAATATTGAAAAAGGAAGAGTATGAGTATTCAACATTTCC
GTGTCGCCCTTATTCCCTTTTTTGCGGCATTTTGCCTTCCTGTTTTTGCTCACCCAGAAACGCTGGTGAA
AGTAAAAGATGCTGAAGATCAGTTGGGTGCACGAGTGGGTTACATCGAACTGGATCTCAACAGCGGTAAG
ATCCTTGAGAGTTTTCGCCCCGAAGAACGTTTTCCAATGATGAGCACTTTTAAAGTTCTGCTATGTGGCG
CGGTATTATCCCGTATTGACGCCGGGCAAGAGCAACTCGGTCGCCGCATACACTATTCTCAGAATGACTT
GGTTGAGTACTCACCAGTCACAGAAAAGCATCTTACGGATGGCATGACAGTAAGAGAATTATGCAGTGCT
GCCATAACCATGAGTGATAACACTGCGGCCAACTTACTTCTGACAACGATCGGAGGACCGAAGGAGCTAA
CCGCTTTTTTGCACAACATGGGGGATCATGTAACTCGCCTTGATCGTTGGGAACCGGAGCTGAATGAAGC
CATACCAAACGACGAGCGTGACACCACGATGCCTGTAGCAATGGCAACAACGTTGCGCAAACTATTAACT
GGCGAACTACTTACTCTAGCTTCCCGGCAACAATTAATAGACTGGATGGAGGCGGATAAAGTTGCAGGAC
CACTTCTGCGCTCGGCCCTTCCGGCTGGCTGGTTTATTGCTGATAAATCTGGAGCCGGTGAGCGTGGGTC
TCGCGGTATCATTGCAGCACTGGGGCCAGATGGTAAGCCCTCCCGTATCGTAGTTATCTACACGACGGGG
AGTCAGGCAACTATGGATGAACGAAATAGACAGATCGCTGAGATAGGTGCCTCACTGATTAAGCATTGGT
AACTGTCAGACCAAGTTTACTCATATATACTTTAGATTGATTTAAAACTTCATTTTTAATTTAAAAGGAT
CTAGGTGAAGATCCTTTTTGATAATCTCATGACCAAAATCCCTTAACGTGAGTTTTCGTTCCACTGAGCG
TCAGACCCCGTAGAAAAGATCAAAGGATCTTCTTGAGATCCTTTTTTTCTGCGCGTAATCTGCTGCTTGC
AAACAAAAAAACCACCGCTACCAGCGGTGGTTTGTTTGCCGGATCAAGAGCTACCAACTCTTTTTCCGAA
GGTAACTGGCTTCAGCAGAGCGCAGATACCAAATACTGTTCTTCTAGTGTAGCCGTAGTTAGGCCACCAC
TTCAAGAACTCTGTAGCACCGCCTACATACCTCGCTCTGCTAATCCTGTTACCAGTGGCTGCTGCCAGTG
GCGATAAGTCGTGTCTTACCGGGTTGGACTCAAGACGATAGTTACCGGATAAGGCGCAGCGGTCGGGCTG
AACGGGGGGTTCGTGCACACAGCCCAGCTTGGAGCGAACGACCTACACCGAACTGAGATACCTACAGCGT
GAGCTATGAGAAAGCGCCACGCTTCCCGAAGGGAGAAAGGCGGACAGGTATCCGGTAAGCGGCAGGGTCG
GAACAGGAGAGCGCACGAGGGAGCTTCCAGGGGGAAACGCCTGGTATCTTTATAGTCCTGTCGGGTTTCG
CCACCTCTGACTTGAGCGTCGATTTTTGTGATGCTCGTCAGGGGGGCGGAGCCTATGGAAAAACGCCAGC
AACGCGGCCTTTTTACGGTTCCTGGCCTTTTGCTGGCCTTTTGCTCACATGTTCTTTCCTGCGTTATCCC
CTGATTCTGTGGATAACCGTATTACCGCCTTTGAGTGAGCTGATACCGCTCGCCGCAGCCGAACGACCGA
GCGCAGCGAGTCAGTGAGCGAGGAAGCGGAAGAGCGCCCAATACGCAAACCGCCTCTCCCCGCGCGTTGG
CCGATTCATTAATGCAGCTGGCACGACAGGTTTCCCGACTGGAAAGCGGGCAGTGAGCGCAACGCAATTA
ATGTGAGTTAGCTCACTCATTAGGCACCCCAGGCTTTACACTTTATGCTTCCGGCTCGTATGTTGTGTGG
AATTGTGAGCGGATAACAATTTCACACAGGAAACAGCTATGACCATGATTACGCCAAGCTTGCATGCATT
TAAATCATTACGACCGAGATTCCCGGGTAATAACTGATATAATTAAATTGAAGCTCTAATTTGTGAGTTT
AGTATACATGCATTTACTTATAATACAGTTTTTTAGTTTTGCTGG
Features (pLannotate 1.2.2; 16 found; start..end, strand, type, name):
     98..751     -  promoter       GAL1,10 promoter: GAL1 and GAL10 genes of S. cerevisiae; divergent inducible promoter, regulated by Gal4
    772..1827    +  CDS            ERG20: FPPS_YEAST - Also known as BOT3, FDS1, FPP1. Experimental evidence at protein level: Swiss-Prot protein existence level 1. Catalyzes the sequential condensation of isopentenyl pyrophosphate with the allylic pyrophosphates, dimethylallyl pyrophosphate, and then with the resultant geranylpyrophosphate to the ultimate product farnesyl pyrophosphate. From Saccharomyces cerevisiae (strain ATCC 204508 / S288c) (Baker's yeast).
   2017..3579    +  CDS            NES1_FRAAN: Experimental evidence at protein level: Swiss-Prot protein existence level 1. Involved in monoterpene (C10) and sesquiterpene (C15) biosynthesis. Converts geranyl diphosphate (GPP) into S-linalool and farnesyl diphosphate (FPP) into (3S)-E-nerolidol. Exclusively present and highly expressed in the fruit of cultivated (octaploid) varieties. From Fragaria ananassa (Strawberry) (Fragaria chiloensis x Fragaria virginiana).
   3885..4670    -  CDS            URA3: PYRF_YEAST - Experimental evidence at protein level: Swiss-Prot protein existence level 1. From Saccharomyces cerevisiae (strain ATCC 204508 / S288c) (Baker's yeast).
   4673..4836    -  promoter       URA3 promoter (fragment): S. cerevisiae URA3
   4843..5000    +  CDS            lacZα (fragment): LacZα fragment of β-galactosidase; lacZ fragment
   5006..5105    -  misc_feature   bom (fragment): basis of mobility region from pBR322
   5207..5242    -  CDS            rop (fragment): Rop protein, which maintains plasmids at low copy number; rop
   5337..5441    +  promoter       AmpR promoter: bla
   5442..6302    +  CDS            AmpR: β-lactamase; bla; confers resistance to ampicillin, carbenicillin, and related antibiotics
   6473..7061    +  rep_origin     ori: high-copy-number ColE1/pMB1/pBR322/pUC origin of replication
   7244..7336    +  CDS            lacI (fragment): lac repressor; lacI; The lac repressor binds to the lac operator to inhibit transcription in E. coli. This inhibition can be relieved by adding lactose or isopropyl-β-D-thiogalactopyranoside (IPTG).
   7349..7370    +  protein_bind   CAP binding site: CAP binding activates transcription in the presence of cAMP. E. coli catabolite activator protein
   7385..7415    +  promoter       lac promoter: promoter for the E. coli lac operon
   7423..7439    +  protein_bind   lac operator: The lac repressor binds to the lac operator to inhibit transcription in E. coli. This inhibition can be relieved by adding lactose or isopropyl-β-D-thiogalactopyranoside (IPTG). lac repressor encoded by lacI
   7593..87      -  CDS            URA3 (fragment) (across the origin): orotidine-5'-phosphate decarboxylase, required for uracil biosynthesis; S. cerevisiae URA3; yeast auxotrophic marker, counterselectable with 5-fluoroorotic acid (5-FOA)
