[The description below was written by a language model from this plasmid's Addgene catalogue record and pLannotate feature annotations shown in this document.]
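Description:
Linked Free (PT)4P is a yeast integrative expression plasmid built on the pILGFPB5A backbone for metabolic engineering in Saccharomyces cerevisiae. It has no yeast replication origin in the annotated features, consistent with its description as integrative. In E. coli it is maintained through a high-copy ColE1/pUC-type origin and selected with ampicillin via the bla gene. Residual lac promoter/operator, lacZα, lacI, bom and rop fragments are carry-over from the cloning backbone. Yeast selection relies on a uracil auxotrophic marker. The catalogue specifies K. lactis URA3, whereas the automated annotation labels this coding sequence by homology to the S. cerevisiae protein. A separate short S. cerevisiae URA3 fragment spans the sequence origin and a URA3 promoter fragment sits beside the marker. These may serve as homology for chromosomal targeting, although the record does not state the integration locus.

The payload is a roughly 2.8 kb translational fusion driven from the GAL10 side of the divergent, Gal4-regulated GAL1,10 promoter. The N-terminal part is wild-type ERG20, the yeast farnesyl pyrophosphate synthase. It is joined through a proline-threonine repeat linker, (PT)4P, to AcNES1, a nerolidol/linalool synthase from Actinidia chinensis. The annotation tool matched AcNES1 only partially, to the strawberry homologue. Fusing the two enzymes places the synthase that makes farnesyl pyrophosphate next to the terpene synthase that converts it to nerolidol. According to the associated publication title, the construct belongs to a study of how translational fusion of terpene synthases enhances metabolic flux and how this relates to terpene synthase accumulation. No terminator is annotated downstream of the fusion.
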