Addgene plasmid #182490: Linked Free (PT)4P
Purpose: Yeast integrative plasmid for expressing fusion protein ERG20-AcNES1, with linker sequence PTPTPTPTP (GAL10 promoter). Contains uracil auxotrophic marker (K. lactis URA3).
Depositing lab: Claudia Vickers. Depositing organization: University of Queensland. Publication: Metabolic flux enhancement from the translational fusion of terpene synthases is linked to terpene synthase accumulation. Cheah LC, Liu L, Stark T, Plan MR, Peng B, Lu Z, Schenk G, Sainsbury F, Vickers CE. Metab Eng. 2023 May;77:143-151. doi: 10.1016/j.ymben.2023.03.012. Epub 2023 Mar 28. PubMed 36990382.
Backbone
  Vector backbone: pILGFPB5A
  Vector type: Yeast Expression, Synthetic Biology ; Metabolic engineering
  Selectable markers: URA3
Growth in bacteria
  Bacterial resistance: Ampicillin, 100 μg/mL
  Growth temperature: 37°C
  Growth strain: DH5alpha
  Copy number: High Copy
Gene/Insert
  Gene/Insert name: FPPS-NES (alt name: ERG20-AcNES1, wtERG20-AcNES1, nerolidol/linalool synthase)
  Species: S. cerevisiae (budding yeast), Synthetic; Actinidia chinensis
  Insert size (bp): 2817
  Promoter: GAL10
  Cloning method: Gibson Cloning
  Sequencing primers: 5′ GTGGTAATGCCATGTAATATGATTATTAAAC; 3′ GCATTGGCACGGTGCAACAC
Terms and licenses: Academic/Nonprofit Terms; Industry Terms: Not Available to Industry
Depositor comments: Please visit https://www.biorxiv.org/content/10.1101/2022.11.08.515726v1 for bioRxiv preprint.
How to cite: Linked Free (PT)4P was a gift from Claudia Vickers (Addgene plasmid # 182490 ; http://n2t.net/addgene:182490 ; RRID:Addgene_182490)
